Addgene plasmid #193221: Lenti-sgNkx2-1#1/Cre
Purpose: Lentiviral vector expressing Cre recombinase (driven by mPGK promoter) and an sgRNA against the mouse Nkx2-1 gene
Depositing lab: Julien Sage. Depositing organization: Stanford University. Publication: A multiplexed in vivo approach to identify driver genes in small cell lung cancer. Lee MC, Cai H, Murray CW, Li C, Shue YT, Andrejka L, He AL, Holzem AME, Drainas AP, Ko JH, Coles GL, Kong C, Zhu S, Zhu C, Wang J, van de Rijn M, Petrov DA, Winslow MM, Sage J. Cell Rep. 2023 Jan 13;42(1):111990. doi: 10.1016/j.celrep.2023.111990. PubMed 36640300.
Backbone
  Vector backbone: pLL3.3
  Vector type: Mammalian Expression, Lentiviral, CRISPR
Growth in bacteria
  Bacterial resistance: Ampicillin, 100 μg/mL
  Growth temperature: 37°C
  Growth strain: NEB Stable
  Copy number: High Copy
Gene/Insert
  Gene/Insert name: sgNkx2-1#1
  gRNA/shRNA sequence: CAACTGCAGCAGGACAGCGG
  Species: M. musculus (mouse)
  Insert size (bp): 20
  Entrez Gene: Nkx2-1 (a.k.a. Nkx2.1, T/EBP, Titf1, Ttf-1)
  Promoter: U6
  Cloning method: Restriction Enzyme; 5′ cloning site Unknown (unknown if destroyed); 3′ cloning site Unknown (unknown if destroyed)
Terms and licenses: Academic/Nonprofit Terms; Industry Terms: Not Available to Industry
Depositor comments: Please visit https://www.biorxiv.org/content/10.1101/2022.03.28.485708v1 for bioRxiv preprint.
How to cite: Lenti-sgNkx2-1#1/Cre was a gift from Julien Sage (Addgene plasmid # 193221 ; http://n2t.net/addgene:193221 ; RRID:Addgene_193221)
