[The description below was written by a language model from this plasmid's Addgene catalogue record and pLannotate feature annotations shown in this document.]
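Description:
Lenti-sgNkx2-1#1/Cre is an HIV-1-derived lentiviral transfer plasmid of about 7.8 kb, built on the pLL3.3 backbone, that delivers both a CRISPR guide RNA and Cre recombinase from a single provirus. It is propagated in E. coli through a high-copy ColE1/pUC-type origin and selected with ampicillin via the β-lactamase gene. Viral genomic RNA is transcribed in packaging cells from a CMV enhancer/promoter fused to a truncated 5' LTR. The Ψ packaging signal with an adjoining gag fragment supports encapsidation, the Rev response element supports nuclear export of the unspliced RNA, and the cPPT/CTS is generally included to improve transduction efficiency. A WPRE downstream of the payload enhances transcript stability and expression. It is followed by a nef-fragment region and a second truncated LTR annotation that forms the 3' end of the vector genome.

The payload consists of two independent expression units. A human U6 RNA polymerase III promoter drives a 20-nt spacer targeting mouse Nkx2-1 (also known as Ttf-1/Titf1), fused to the Streptococcus pyogenes Cas9 guide scaffold. Immediately downstream, the mouse PGK promoter drives Cre. No Cas9 gene is annotated, so editing depends on Cas9 supplied by the target cells. Such a vector can recombine loxP-flanked alleles in the transduced cell while the sgRNA disrupts Nkx2-1 in that same cell. The associated publication describes a multiplexed in vivo approach to identifying driver genes in small cell lung cancer, which points to use of this construct for testing Nkx2-1 loss in mouse tumour models. The "#1" in the name suggests it is one of several guides designed against this gene.
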