Features (pLannotate 1.2.2; 21 found; start..end, strand, type, name):
     88..467     +  enhancer       CMV enhancer: human cytomegalovirus immediate early enhancer
    468..667     +  promoter       CMV promoter: human cytomegalovirus (CMV) immediate early promoter
    685..865     +  LTR            5' LTR (truncated): truncated 5' long terminal repeat (LTR) from HIV-1
    912..1037    +  misc_feature   HIV-1 Ψ: packaging signal of human immunodeficiency virus type 1
   1021..1359    +  CDS            HIV-1 gag (fragment): gag protein from human immunodeficiency virus 1; gag
   1534..1767    +  misc_feature   RRE: The Rev response element (RRE) of HIV-1 allows for Rev-dependent mRNA export from the nucleus to the cytoplasm.
   2144..2244    +  CDS            Rev (fragment): human immunodeficiency virus 1 (HIV-1) Rev protein; rev; enhances nuclear export of unspliced and incompletely spliced viral mRNAs
   2294..2411    +  misc_feature   cPPT/CTS: central polypurine tract and central termination sequence of HIV-1
   2493..2733    +  promoter       U6 promoter: RNA polymerase III promoter for human U6 snRNA
   2781..2848    +  misc_RNA       tracrRNA (fragment): trans-activating CRISPR RNA for the Streptococcus pyogenes CRISPR/Cas9 system
   2901..3393    +  promoter       PGK promoter: mouse phosphoglycerate kinase 1 promoter
   3423..4453    +  CDS            Cre (fragment): site-specific recombinase Cre is a site-specific recombinase from bacteriophage P1. Recombination occurs at loxP sequences.
   4486..4509    +  misc_feature   MCS (fragment): pBluescript multiple cloning site
   4509..5097    +  misc_feature   WPRE: woodchuck hepatitis virus posttranscriptional regulatory element
   5098..5117    +  misc_feature   MCS (fragment): pBluescript multiple cloning site
   5119..5619    +  CDS            nef (fragment): NEF_HV1LA - Experimental evidence at protein level: Swiss-Prot protein existence level 1. Extracellular Nef protein targets CD4(+) T-lymphocytes for apoptosis by interacting with CXCR4 surface receptors. From Human immunodeficiency virus type 1 group M subtype B (isolate Lai) (HIV-1).
   5626..5806    +  LTR            5' LTR (truncated): truncated 5' long terminal repeat (LTR) from HIV-1
   5868..6456    -  rep_origin     ori: high-copy-number ColE1/pMB1/pBR322/pUC origin of replication
   6627..7487    -  CDS            AmpR: β-lactamase; bla; confers resistance to ampicillin, carbenicillin, and related antibiotics
   7488..7592    -  promoter       AmpR promoter: bla
   7651..7703    -  misc_feature   bom (fragment): basis of mobility region from pBR322
>Addgene plasmid #193221 | Lenti-sgNkx2-1#1/Cre | addgene full sequence | sequence record 383729 | Addgene NGS Result
AAGGCTTGACCGACAATTGCATGAAGAATCTGCTTAGGGTTAGGCGTTTTGCGCTGCTTCGCGATGTACG
GGCCAGATATACGCGTTGACATTGATTATTGACTAGTTATTAATAGTAATCAATTACGGGGTCATTAGTT
CATAGCCCATATATGGAGTTCCGCGTTACATAACTTACGGTAAATGGCCCGCCTGGCTGACCGCCCAACG
ACCCCCGCCCATTGACGTCAATAATGACGTATGTTCCCATAGTAACGCCAATAGGGACTTTCCATTGACG
TCAATGGGTGGAGTATTTACGGTAAACTGCCCACTTGGCAGTACATCAAGTGTATCATATGCCAAGTACG
CCCCCTATTGACGTCAATGACGGTAAATGGCCCGCCTGGCATTATGCCCAGTACATGACCTTATGGGACT
TTCCTACTTGGCAGTACATCTACGTATTAGTCATCGCTATTACCATGGTGATGCGGTTTTGGCAGTACAT
CAATGGGCGTGGATAGCGGTTTGACTCACGGGGATTTCCAAGTCTCCACCCCATTGACGTCAATGGGAGT
TTGTTTTGGCACCAAAATCAACGGGACTTTCCAAAATGTCGTAACAACTCCGCCCCATTGACGCAAATGG
GCGGTAGGCGTGTACGGTGGGAGGTCTATATAAGCAGCGCGTTTTGCCTGTACTGGGTCTCTCTGGTTAG
ACCAGATCTGAGCCTGGGAGCTCTCTGGCTAACTAGGGAACCCACTGCTTAAGCCTCAATAAAGCTTGCC
TTGAGTGCTTCAAGTAGTGTGTGCCCGTCTGTTGTGTGACTCTGGTAACTAGAGATCCCTCAGACCCTTT
TAGTCAGTGTGGAAAATCTCTAGCAGTGGCGCCCGAACAGGGACTTGAAAGCGAAAGGGAAACCAGAGGA
GCTCTCTCGACGCAGGACTCGGCTTGCTGAAGCGCGCACGGCAAGAGGCGAGGGGCGGCGACTGGTGAGT
ACGCCAAAAATTTTGACTAGCGGAGGCTAGAAGGAGAGAGATGGGTGCGAGAGCGTCAGTATTAAGCGGG
GGAGAATTAGATCGCGATGGGAAAAAATTCGGTTAAGGCCAGGGGGAAAGAAAAAATATAAATTAAAACA
TATAGTATGGGCAAGCAGGGAGCTAGAACGATTCGCAGTTAATCCTGGCCTGTTAGAAACATCAGAAGGC
TGTAGACAAATACTGGGACAGCTACAACCATCCCTTCAGACAGGATCAGAAGAACTTAGATCATTATATA
ATACAGTAGCAACCCTCTATTGTGTGCATCAAAGGATAGAGATAAAAGACACCAAGGAAGCTTTAGACAA
GATAGAGGAAGAGCAAAACAAAAGTAAGACCACCGCACAGCAAGCGGCCGGCCGCTGATCTTCAGACCTG
GAGGAGGAGATATGAGGGACAATTGGAGAAGTGAATTATATAAATATAAAGTAGTAAAAATTGAACCATT
AGGAGTAGCACCCACCAAGGCAAAGAGAAGAGTGGTGCAGAGAGAAAAAAGAGCAGTGGGAATAGGAGCT
TTGTTCCTTGGGTTCTTGGGAGCAGCAGGAAGCACTATGGGCGCAGCGTCAATGACGCTGACGGTACAGG
CCAGACAATTATTGTCTGGTATAGTGCAGCAGCAGAACAATTTGCTGAGGGCTATTGAGGCGCAACAGCA
TCTGTTGCAACTCACAGTCTGGGGCATCAAGCAGCTCCAGGCAAGAATCCTGGCTGTGGAAAGATACCTA
AAGGATCAACAGCTCCTGGGGATTTGGGGTTGCTCTGGAAAACTCATTTGCACCACTGCTGTGCCTTGGA
ATGCTAGTTGGAGTAATAAATCTCTGGAACAGATTTGGAATCACACGACCTGGATGGAGTGGGACAGAGA
AATTAACAATTACACAAGCTTAATACACTCCTTAATTGAAGAATCGCAAAACCAGCAAGAAAAGAATGAA
CAAGAATTATTGGAATTAGATAAATGGGCAAGTTTGTGGAATTGGTTTAACATAACAAATTGGCTGTGGT
ATATAAAATTATTCATAATGATAGTAGGAGGCTTGGTAGGTTTAAGAATAGTTTTTGCTGTACTTTCTAT
AGTGAATAGAGTTAGGCAGGGATATTCACCATTATCGTTTCAGACCCACCTCCCAACCCCGAGGGGACCC
GACAGGCCCGAAGGAATAGAAGAAGAAGGTGGAGAGAGAGACAGAGACAGATCCATTCGATTAGTGAACG
GATCGGCACTGCGTGCGCCAATTCTGCAGACAAATGGCAGTATTCATCCACAATTTTAAAAGAAAAGGGG
GGATTGGGGGGTACAGTGCAGGGGAAAGAATAGTAGACATAATAGCAACAGACATACAAACTAAAGAATT
ACAAAAACAAATTACAAAAATTCAAAATTTTCGGGTTTATTACAGGGACAGCAGAGATCCAGTTTGGTTA
GTACCGGGCCCGCTCTAGCCCTGCAGGAACTGTTTAAACTGTGAGGGCCTATTTCCCATGATTCCTTCAT
ATTTGCATATACGATACAAGGCTGTTAGAGAGATAATTGGAATTAATTTGACTGTAAACACAAAGATATT
AGTACAAAATACGTGACGTAGAAAGTAATAATTTCTTGGGTAGTTTGCAGTTTTAAAATTATGTTTTAAA
ATGGACTATCATATGCTTACCGTAACTTGAAAGTATTTCGATTTCTTGGCTTTATATATCTTGTGGAAAG
GACCAAACACCGCAACTGCAGCAGGACAGCGGGTTTAAGAGCTATGCTGGAAACAGCATAGCAAGTTTAA
ATAAGGCTAGTCCGTTATCAACTTGAAAAAGTGGCACCGAGTCGGTGCTTTTTTGTTTGGCGCGCCTATG
GCTTAATTAACATGGCGGCCGCATTCTACCGGGTAGGGGAGGCGCTTTTCCCAAGGCAGTCTGGAGCATG
CGCTTTAGCAGCCCCGCTGGGCACTTGGCGCTACACAAGTGGCCTCTGGCCTCGCACACATTCCACATCC
ACCGGTAGGCGCCAACCGGCTCCGTTCTTTGGTGGCCCCTTCGCGCCACCTTCTACTCCTCCCCTAGTCA
GGAAGTTCCCCCCCGCCCCGCAGCTCGCGTCGTGCAGGACGTGACAAATGGAAGTAGCACGTCTCACTAG
TCTCGTGCAGATGGACAGCACCGCTGAGCAATGGAAGCGGGTAGGCCTTTGGGGCAGCGGCCAATAGCAG
CTTTGCTCCTTCGCTTTCTGGGCTCAGAGGCTGGGAAGGGGTGGGTCCGGGGGCGGGCTCAGGGGCGGGC
TCAGGGGCGGGGCGGGCGCCCGAAGGTCCTCCGGAGGCCCGGCATTCTGCACGCTTCAAAAGCGCACGTC
TGCCGCGCTGTTCTCCTCTTCCTCATCTCCGGGACCCGGGATGCCCAAGAAGAAGAGGAAGGTGTCCAAT
TTACTGACCGTACACCAAAATTTGCCTGCATTACCGGTCGATGCAACGAGTGATGAGGTTCGCAAGAACC
TGATGGACATGTTCAGGGATCGCCAGGCGTTTTCTGAGCATACCTGGAAAATGCTTCTGTCCGTTTGCCG
GTCGTGGGCGGCATGGTGCAAGTTGAATAACCGGAAATGGTTTCCCGCAGAACCTGAAGATGTTCGCGAT
TATCTTCTATATCTTCAGGCGCGCGGTCTGGCAGTAAAAACTATCCAGCAACATTTGGGCCAGCTAAACA
TGCTTCATCGTCGGTCCGGGCTGCCACGACCAAGTGACAGCAATGCTGTTTCACTGGTTATGCGGCGGAT
CCGAAAAGAAAACGTTGATGCCGGTGAACGTGCAAAACAGGCTCTAGCGTTCGAACGCACTGATTTCGAC
CAGGTTCGTTCACTCATGGAAAATAGCGATCGCTGCCAGGATATACGTAATCTGGCATTTCTGGGGATTG
CTTATAACACCCTGTTACGTATAGCCGAAATTGCCAGGATCAGGGTTAAAGATATCTCACGTACTGACGG
TGGGAGAATGTTAATCCATATTGGCAGAACGAAAACGCTGGTTAGCACCGCAGGTGTAGAGAAGGCACTT
AGCCTGGGGGTAACTAAACTGGTCGAGCGATGGATTTCCGTCTCTGGTGTAGCTGATGATCCGAATAACT
ACCTGTTTTGCCGGGTCAGAAAAAATGGTGTTGCCGCGCCATCTGCCACCAGCCAGCTATCAACTCGCGC
CCTGGAAGGGATTTTTGAAGCAACTCATCGATTGATTTACGGCGCTAAGGATGACTCTGGTCAGAGATAC
CTGGCCTGGTCTGGACACAGTGCCCGTGTCGGAGCCGCGCGAGATATGGCCCGCGCTGGAGTTTCAATAC
CGGAGATCATGCAAGCTGGTGGCTGGACCAATGTAAATATTGTCATGAACTATATCCGTAACCTGGATAG
TGAAACAGGGGCAATGGTGCGCCTGCTGGAAGATGGCGATTAGCCATGTTTAAGGGTTCCGGTTCCACTA
GGTACAATTCGATATCAAGCTTATCGATAATCAACCTCTGGATTACAAAATTTGTGAAAGATTGACTGGT
ATTCTTAACTATGTTGCTCCTTTTACGCTATGTGGATACGCTGCTTTAATGCCTTTGTATCATGCTATTG
CTTCCCGTATGGCTTTCATTTTCTCCTCCTTGTATAAATCCTGGTTGCTGTCTCTTTATGAGGAGTTGTG
GCCCGTTGTCAGGCAACGTGGCGTGGTGTGCACTGTGTTTGCTGACGCAACCCCCACTGGTTGGGGCATT
GCCACCACCTGTCAGCTCCTTTCCGGGACTTTCGCTTTCCCCCTCCCTATTGCCACGGCGGAACTCATCG
CCGCCTGCCTTGCCCGCTGCTGGACAGGGGCTCGGCTGTTGGGCACTGACAATTCCGTGGTGTTGTCGGG
GAAATCATCGTCCTTTCCTTGGCTGCTCGCCTGTGTTGCCACCTGGATTCTGCGCGGGACGTCCTTCTGC
TACGTCCCTTCGGCCCTCAATCCAGCGGACCTTCCTTCCCGCGGCCTGCTGCCGGCTCTGCGGCCTCTTC
CGCGTCTTCGCCTTCGCCCTCAGACGAGTCGGATCTCCCTTTGGGCCGCCTCCCCGCATCGATACCGTCG
ACCTCGATCGAGACCTAGAAAAACATGGAGCAATCACAAGTAGCAATACAGCAGCTACCAATGCTGATTG
TGCCTGGCTAGAAGCACAAGAGGAGGAGGAGGTGGGTTTTCCAGTCACACCTCAGGTACCTTTAAGACCA
ATGACTTACAAGGCAGCTGTAGATCTTAGCCACTTTTTAAAAGAAAAGGGGGGACTGGAAGGGCTAATTC
ACTCCCAACGAAGACAAGATATCCTTGATCTGTGGATCTACCACACACAAGGCTACTTCCCTGATTGGCA
GAACTACACACCAGGGCCAGGGATCAGATATCCACTGACCTTTGGATGGTGCTACAAGCTAGTACCAGTT
GAGCAAGAGAAGGTAGAAGAAGCCAATGAAGGAGAGAACACCCGCTTGTTACACCCTGTGAGCCTGCATG
GGATGGATGACCCGGAGAGAGAAGTATTAGAGTGGAGGTTTGACAGCCGCCTAGCATTTCATCACATGGC
CCGAGAGCTGCATCCGGACTGTACTGGGTCTCTCTGGTTAGACCAGATCTGAGCCTGGGAGCTCTCTGGC
TAACTAGGGAACCCACTGCTTAAGCCTCAATAAAGCTTGCCTTGAGTGCTTCAAGTAGTGTGTGCCCGTC
TGTTGTGTGACTCTGGTAACTAGAGATCCCTCAGACCCTTTTAGTCAGTGTGGAAAATCTCTAGCAGCAT
GTGAGCAAAAGGCCAGCAAAAGGCCAGGAACCGTAAAAAGGCCGCGTTGCTGGCGTTTTTCCATAGGCTC
CGCCCCCCTGACGAGCATCACAAAAATCGACGCTCAAGTCAGAGGTGGCGAAACCCGACAGGACTATAAA
GATACCAGGCGTTTCCCCCTGGAAGCTCCCTCGTGCGCTCTCCTGTTCCGACCCTGCCGCTTACCGGATA
CCTGTCCGCCTTTCTCCCTTCGGGAAGCGTGGCGCTTTCTCATAGCTCACGCTGTAGGTATCTCAGTTCG
GTGTAGGTCGTTCGCTCCAAGCTGGGCTGTGTGCACGAACCCCCCGTTCAGCCCGACCGCTGCGCCTTAT
CCGGTAACTATCGTCTTGAGTCCAACCCGGTAAGACACGACTTATCGCCACTGGCAGCAGCCACTGGTAA
CAGGATTAGCAGAGCGAGGTATGTAGGCGGTGCTACAGAGTTCTTGAAGTGGTGGCCTAACTACGGCTAC
ACTAGAAGAACAGTATTTGGTATCTGCGCTCTGCTGAAGCCAGTTACCTTCGGAAAAAGAGTTGGTAGCT
CTTGATCCGGCAAACAAACCACCGCTGGTAGCGGTGGTTTTTTTGTTTGCAAGCAGCAGATTACGCGCAG
AAAAAAAGGATCTCAAGAAGATCCTTTGATCTTTTCTACGGGGTCTGACGCTCAGTGGAACGAAAACTCA
CGTTAAGGGATTTTGGTCATGAGATTATCAAAAAGGATCTTCACCTAGATCCTTTTAAATTAAAAATGAA
GTTTTAAATCAATCTAAAGTATATATGAGTAAACTTGGTCTGACAGTTACCAATGCTTAATCAGTGAGGC
ACCTATCTCAGCGATCTGTCTATTTCGTTCATCCATAGTTGCCTGACTCCCCGTCGTGTAGATAACTACG
ATACGGGAGGGCTTACCATCTGGCCCCAGTGCTGCAATGATACCGCGAGACCCACGCTCACCGGCTCCAG
ATTTATCAGCAATAAACCAGCCAGCCGGAAGGGCCGAGCGCAGAAGTGGTCCTGCAACTTTATCCGCCTC
CATCCAGTCTATTAATTGTTGCCGGGAAGCTAGAGTAAGTAGTTCGCCAGTTAATAGTTTGCGCAACGTT
GTTGCCATTGCTACAGGCATCGTGGTGTCACGCTCGTCGTTTGGTATGGCTTCATTCAGCTCCGGTTCCC
AACGATCAAGGCGAGTTACATGATCCCCCATGTTGTGCAAAAAAGCGGTTAGCTCCTTCGGTCCTCCGAT
CGTTGTCAGAAGTAAGTTGGCCGCAGTGTTATCACTCATGGTTATGGCAGCACTGCATAATTCTCTTACT
GTCATGCCATCCGTAAGATGCTTTTCTGTGACTGGTGAGTACTCAACCAAGTCATTCTGAGAATAGTGTA
TGCGGCGACCGAGTTGCTCTTGCCCGGCGTCAATACGGGATAATACCGCGCCACATAGCAGAACTTTAAA
AGTGCTCATCATTGGAAAACGTTCTTCGGGGCGAAAACTCTCAAGGATCTTACCGCTGTTGAGATCCAGT
TCGATGTAACCCACTCGTGCACCCAACTGATCTTCAGCATCTTTTACTTTCACCAGCGTTTCTGGGTGAG
CAAAAACAGGAAGGCAAAATGCCGCAAAAAAGGGAATAAGGGCGACACGGAAATGTTGAATACTCATACT
CTTCCTTTTTCAATATTATTGAAGCATTTATCAGGGTTATTGTCTCATGAGCGGATACATATTTGAATGT
ATTTAGAAAAATAAACAAATAGGGGTTCCGCGCACATTTCCCCGAAAAGTGCCACCTGACGTCGACGGAT
CGGGAGATCTCCCGATCCCCTATGGTGCACTCTCAGTACAATCTGCTCTGATGCCGCATAGTTAAGCCAG
TATCTGCTCCCTGCTTGTGTGTTGGAGGTCGCTGAGTAGTGCGCGAGCAAAATTTAAGCTACAACAAGGC
